>Addgene plasmid #203351 | pMALcPP-MS2cp | addgene full sequence | sequence record 427165 | Addgene NGS Result
GACACCATCGAATGGTGCAAAACCTTTCGCGGTATGGCATGATAGCGCCCGGAAGAGAGTCAATTCAGGG
TGGTGAATGTGAAACCAGTAACGTTATACGATGTCGCAGAGTATGCCGGTGTCTCTTATCAGACCGTTTC
CCGCGTGGTGAACCAGGCCAGCCACGTTTCTGCGAAAACGCGGGAAAAAGTGGAAGCGGCGATGGCGGAG
CTGAATTACATTCCCAACCGCGTGGCACAACAACTGGCGGGCAAACAGTCGTTGCTGATTGGCGTTGCCA
CCTCCAGTCTGGCCCTGCACGCGCCGTCGCAAATTGTCGCGGCGATTAAATCTCGCGCCGATCAACTGGG
TGCCAGCGTGGTGGTGTCGATGGTAGAACGAAGCGGCGTCGAAGCCTGTAAAGCGGCGGTGCACAATCTT
CTCGCGCAACGCGTCAGTGGGCTGATCATTAACTATCCGCTGGATGACCAGGATGCCATTGCTGTGGAAG
CTGCCTGCACTAATGTTCCGGCGTTATTTCTTGATGTCTCTGACCAGACACCCATCAACAGTATTATTTT
CTCCCATGAAGACGGTACGCGACTGGGCGTGGAGCATCTGGTCGCATTGGGTCACCAGCAAATCGCGCTG
TTAGCGGGCCCATTAAGTTCTGTCTCGGCGCGTCTGCGTCTGGCTGGCTGGCATAAATATCTCACTCGCA
ATCAAATTCAGCCGATAGCGGAACGGGAAGGCGACTGGAGTGCCATGTCCGGTTTTCAACAAACCATGCA
AATGCTGAATGAGGGCATCGTTCCCACTGCGATGCTGGTTGCCAACGATCAGATGGCGCTGGGCGCAATG
CGCGCCATTACCGAGTCCGGGCTGCGCGTTGGTGCGGATATTTCGGTAGTGGGATACGACGATACCGAAG
ACAGCTCATGTTATATCCCGCCGTTAACCACCATCAAACAGGATTTTCGCCTGCTGGGGCAAACCAGCGT
GGACCGCTTGCTGCAACTCTCTCAGGGCCAGGCGGTGAAGGGCAATCAGCTGTTGCCCGTCTCACTGGTG
AAAAGAAAAACCACCCTGGCGCCCAATACACAAACCGCCTCTCCCCGCGCGTTGGCCGATTCATTAATGC
AGCTGGCACGACAGGTTTCCCGACTGGAAAGCGGGCAGTGAGCGCAACGCAATTAATGTAAGTTAGCTCA
CTCATTAGGCACAATTCTCATGTTTGACAGCTTATCATCGACTGCACGGTGCACCAATGCTTCTGGCGTC
AGGCAGCCATCGGAAGCTGTGGTATGGCTGTGCAGGTCGTAAATCACTGCATAATTCGTGTCGCTCAAGG
CGCACTCCCGTTCTGGATAATGTTTTTTGCGCCGACATCATAACGGTTCTGGCAAATATTCTGAAATGAG
CTGTTGACAATTAATCATCGGCTCGTATAATGTGTGGAATTGTGAGCGGATAACAATTTCACACAGGAAA
CAGCCAGTCCGTTTAGGTGTTTTCACGAGCAATTGACCAACAAGGACCATAGATTATGAAAATCCACCAT
CACCACCACCACGAAGAAGGTAAACTGGTAATCTGGATTAACGGCGATAAAGGCTATAACGGTCTCGCTG
AAGTCGGTAAGAAATTCGAGAAAGATACCGGAATTAAAGTCACCGTTGAGCATCCGGATAAACTGGAAGA
GAAATTCCCACAGGTTGCGGCAACTGGCGATGGCCCTGACATTATCTTCTGGGCACACGACCGCTTTGGT
GGCTACGCTCAATCTGGCCTGTTGGCTGAAATCACCCCGGACAAAGCGTTCCAGGACAAGCTGTATCCGT
TTACCTGGGATGCCGTACGTTACAACGGCAAGCTGATTGCTTACCCGATCGCTGTTGAAGCGTTATCGCT
GATTTATAACAAAGATCTGCTGCCGAACCCGCCAAAAACCTGGGAAGAGATCCCGGCGCTGGATAAAGAA
CTGAAAGCGAAAGGTAAGAGCGCGCTGATGTTCAACCTGCAAGAACCGTACTTCACCTGGCCGCTGATTG
CTGCTGACGGGGGTTATGCGTTCAAGTATGAAAACGGCAAGTACGACATTAAAGACGTGGGCGTGGATAA
CGCTGGCGCGAAAGCGGGTCTGACCTTCCTGGTTGACCTGATTAAAAACAAACACATGAATGCAGACACC
GATTACTCCATCGCAGAAGCAGCCTTTAATAAAGGCGAAACAGCGATGACCATCAACGGCCCGTGGGCAT
GGTCCAACATCGACACCAGCAAAGTGAATTATGGTGTAACGGTACTGCCGACCTTCAAGGGTCAACCATC
CAAACCGTTCGTTGGCGTGCTGAGCGCAGGTATTAACGCCGCCAGTCCGAACAAAGAGCTGGCAAAAGAG
TTCCTCGAAAACTATCTGCTGACTGATGAAGGTCTGGAAGCGGTTAATAAAGACAAACCGCTGGGTGCCG
TAGCGCTGAAGTCTTACGAGGAAGAGTTGGTGAAAGATCCGCGTATTGCCGCCACTATGGAAAACGCCCA
GAAAGGTGAAATCATGCCGAACATCCCGCAGATGTCCGCTTTCTGGTATGCCGTGCGTACTGCGGTGATC
AACGCCGCCAGCGGTCGTCAGACTGTCGATGAAGCCCTGAAAGACGCGCAGACTAATTCGAGCTCGAACA
ACAACAACAATAACAATAACAACAACCTCGGGCTGGAAGTTCTGTTCCAGGGGCCCGGATCCATGGCTTC
TAACTTTACTCAGTTCGTTCTCGTCGACAATGGCGGAACTGGCGACGTGACTGTCGCCCCAAGCAACTTC
GCTAACGGGGTCGCTGAATGGATCAGCTCTAACTCGCGTTCACAGGCTTACAAAGTAACCTGTAGCGTTC
GTCAGAGCTCTGCGCAGAATCGCAAATACACCATCAAAGTCGAGGTGCCTAAAGTGGCAACCCAGACTGT
TGGTGGTGAAGAGCTTCCTGTAGCCGGATGGCGTTCGTACCTAAATATGGAACTAACCATTCCAATTTTC
GCCACGAATTCCGACTGCGAGCTTATTGTTAAGGCAATGCAAGGTCTCCTAAAAGATGGAAACCCGATTC
CCTCAGCAATCGCAGCAAACTCCGGCATCTACTGACTGCAGGTAATTAAATAAGCTTCAAATAAAACGAA
AGGCTCAGTCGAAAGACTGGGCCTTTCGTTTTATCTGTTGTTTGTCGGTGAACGCTCTCCTGAGTAGGAC
AAATCCGCCGGGAGCGGATTTGAACGTTGCGAAGCAACGGCCCGGAGGGTGGCGGGCAGGACGCCCGCCA
TAAACTGCCAGGCATCAAATTAAGCAGAAGGCCATCCTGACGGATGGCCTTTTTGCGTTTCTACAAACTC
TTTCGGTCCGTTGTTTATTTTTCTAAATACATTCAAATATGTATCCGCTCATGAGACAATAACCCTGATA
AATGCTTCAATAATATTGAAAAAGGAAGAGTATGAGTATTCAACATTTCCGTGTCGCCCTTATTCCCTTT
TTTGCGGCATTTTGCCTTCCTGTTTTTGCTCACCCAGAAACGCTGGTGAAAGTAAAAGATGCTGAAGATC
AGTTGGGTGCACGAGTGGGTTACATCGAACTGGATCTCAACAGCGGTAAGATCCTTGAGAGTTTTCGCCC
CGAAGAACGTTTCCCAATGATGAGCACTTTTAAAGTTCTGCTATGTGGCGCGGTATTATCCCGTGTTGAC
GCCGGGCAAGAGCAACTCGGTCGCCGCATACACTATTCTCAGAATGACTTGGTTGAGTACTCACCAGTCA
CAGAAAAGCATCTTACGGATGGCATGACAGTAAGAGAATTATGCAGTGCTGCCATAACCATGAGTGATAA
CACTGCGGCCAACTTACTTCTGACAACGATCGGAGGACCGAAGGAGCTAACCGCTTTTTTGCACAACATG
GGGGATCATGTAACTCGCCTTGATCGTTGGGAACCGGAGCTGAATGAAGCCATACCAAACGACGAGCGTG
ACACCACGATGCCTGTAGCAATGGCAACAACGTTGCGCAAACTATTAACTGGCGAACTACTTACTCTAGC
TTCCCGGCAACAATTAATAGACTGGATGGAGGCGGATAAAGTTGCAGGACCACTTCTGCGCTCGGCCCTT
CCGGCTGGCTGGTTTATTGCTGATAAATCTGGAGCCGGTGAGCGTGGGTCTCGCGGTATCATTGCAGCAC
TGGGGCCAGATGGTAAGCCCTCCCGTATCGTAGTTATCTACACGACGGGGAGTCAGGCAACTATGGATGA
ACGAAATAGACAGATCGCTGAGATAGGTGCCTCACTGATTAAGCATTGGTAACTGTCAGACCAAGTTTAC
TCATATATACTTTAGATTGATTTCCTTAGGACTGAGCGTCAACCCCGTAGAAAAGATCAAAGGATCTTCT
TGAGATCCTTTTTTTCTGCGCGTAATCTGCTGCTTGCAAACAAAAAAACCACCGCTACCAGCGGTGGTTT
GTTTGCCGGATCAAGAGCTACCAACTCTTTTTCCGAAGGTAACTGGCTTCAGCAGAGCGCAGATACCAAA
TACTGTCCTTCTAGTGTAGCCGTAGTTAGGCCACCACTTCAAGAACTCTGTAGCACCGCCTACATACCTC
GCTCTGCTAATCCTGTTACCAGTGGGTGCTGCCAGTGGCGATAAGTCGTGTCTTACCGGGTTGGACTCAA
GACGATAGTTACCGGATAAGGCGCAGCGGTCGGGCTGAACGGGGGGTTCGTGCACACAGCCCAGCTTGGA
GCGAACGACCTACACCGAACTGAGATACCTACAGCGTGAGCTATGAGAAAGCGCCACGCTTCCCGAAGGG
AGAAAGGCGGACAGGTATCCGGTAAGCGGCAGGGTCGGAACAGGAGAGCGCACGAGGGAGCTTCCAGGGG
GAAACGCCTGGTATCTTTATAGTCCTGTCGGGTTTCGCCACCTCTGACTTGAGCGTCGATTTTTGTGATG
CTCGTCAGGGGGGCGGAGCCTATGGAAAAACGCCAGCAACGCGGCCTTTTTACGGTTCCTGGCCTTTTGC
TGGCCTTTTGCTCACATGTTCTTTCCTGCGTTATCCCCTGATTCTGTGGATAACCGTATTACCGCCTTTG
AGTGAGCTGATACCGCTCGCCGCAGCCGAACGACCGAGCGCAGCGAGTCAGTGAGCGAGGAAGCGGAAGA
GCGCCTGATGCGGTATTTTCTCCTTACGCATCTGTGCGGTATTTCACACCGCATATAAGGTGCACTGTGA
CTGGGTCATGGCTGCGCCCCGACACCCGCCAACACCCGCTGACGCGCCCTGACGGGCTTGTCTGCTCCCG
GCATCCGCTTACAGACAAGCTGTGACCGTCTCCGGGAGCTGCATGTGTCAGAGGTTTTCACCGTCATCAC
CGAAACGCGCGAGGCAGCTGCGGTAAAGCTCATCAGCGTGGTCGTGCAGCGATTCACAGATGTCTGCCTG
TTCATCCGCGTCCAGCTCGTTGAGTTTCTCCAGAAGCGTTAATGTCTGGCTTCTGATAAAGCGGGCCATG
TTAAGGGCGGTTTTTTCCTGTTTGGTCACTGATGCCTCCGTGTAAGCTCAGGCCAGGACCCAACGCTGCC
CGAAATTCC
Features (pLannotate 1.2.2; 16 found; start..end, strand, type, name):
      1..78      +  promoter       lacIq promoter: lacI (mutant); In the lacIq allele, a single base change in the promoter boosts expression of the lacI gene about 10-fold.
     79..1161    +  CDS            lacI: lac repressor; lacI; The lac repressor binds to the lac operator to inhibit transcription in E. coli. This inhibition can be relieved by adding lactose or isopropyl-β-D-thiogalactopyranoside (IPTG).
   1174..1195    +  protein_bind   CAP binding site: CAP binding activates transcription in the presence of cAMP. E. coli catabolite activator protein
   1214..1231    +  promoter       tet promoter (fragment): E. coli promoter for tetracycline efflux protein gene
   1404..1432    +  promoter       tac promoter: strong E. coli promoter; hybrid between the trp and lac UV5 promoters
   1440..1456    +  protein_bind   lac operator: The lac repressor binds to the lac operator to inhibit transcription in E. coli. This inhibition can be relieved by adding lactose or isopropyl-β-D-thiogalactopyranoside (IPTG). lac repressor encoded by lacI
   1552..2644    +  CDS            MBP (fragment): maltose binding protein from E. coli; malE (mutated); This version of the gene does not encode a signal sequence, so MBP will remain in the cytosol.
   2726..3113    +  CDS            MS2 (fragment): bacteriophage MS2 coat protein binds to a specific stem-loop structure in the viral RNA (Peabody, 1993)
   3138..3224    +  terminator     rrnB T1 terminator: Escherichia coli rrnB; transcription terminator T1 from the E. coli rrnB gene
   3316..3343    +  terminator     rrnB T2 terminator: transcription terminator T2 from the E. coli rrnB gene
   3390..3461    +  promoter       AmpR promoter: bla
   3462..4322    +  CDS            AmpR: β-lactamase; bla; confers resistance to ampicillin, carbenicillin, and related antibiotics
   4410..4998    +  rep_origin     ori: high-copy-number ColE1/pMB1/pBR322/pUC origin of replication
   5184..5236    -  misc_feature   bom (fragment): basis of mobility region from pBR322
   5247..5266    -  misc_feature   bom (fragment): basis of mobility region from pBR322
   5368..5559    -  CDS            rop: Rop protein, which maintains plasmids at low copy number; rop
