[The description below was written by a language model from this plasmid's Addgene catalogue record and pLannotate feature annotations shown in this document.]
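Description:
pMALcPP-MS2cp is a bacterial expression plasmid built on the pMAL-c6T backbone, used to produce the bacteriophage MS2 coat protein in E. coli as a fusion to an N-terminal hexahistidine–maltose binding protein (MBP) tag. It replicates from a ColE1/pMB1-type origin and also carries the rop gene and bom fragments derived from pBR322. Rop normally moderates copy number, and the record lists copy number as unknown. Selection is by ampicillin resistance through β-lactamase expressed from its own promoter.

The fusion gene is transcribed from the strong hybrid tac promoter with a downstream lac operator. The plasmid also encodes the lac repressor under the up-mutated lacIq promoter, so expression stays repressed until it is induced with IPTG. The MBP coding region lacks a signal sequence, so the fusion protein remains in the cytosol, and the rrnB T1 and T2 terminators close the transcription unit. The backbone was modified so that the original TEV protease site between tag and insert is replaced by a rhinovirus 3C (PreScission) protease recognition site, which allows the His/MBP tag to be cleaved off after affinity purification. This site and the His tag are not annotated separately in the feature table.

The 390 bp insert encodes the coat protein with the V75E and A81G substitutions, which prevent capsid assembly. The coat protein recognises a specific RNA stem-loop from the phage genome. The plasmid serves as a source of purified recombinant protein, and the associated work concerns how RNA- and DNA-binding proteins transfer polynucleotides directly between one another.
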