Addgene plasmid #203351: pMALcPP-MS2cp
Purpose: Expresses His/MBP-tagged MS2-CP V75E/A81G variant in bacteria
Depositing lab: Thomas Cech. Depositing organization: University of Colorado, Boulder. Publication: Multiple RNA- and DNA-binding proteins exhibit direct transfer of polynucleotides with implications for target-site search. Hemphill WO, Voong CK, Fenske R, Goodrich JA, Cech TR. Proc Natl Acad Sci U S A. 2023 Jun 27;120(26):e2220537120. doi: 10.1073/pnas.2220537120. Epub 2023 Jun 20. PubMed 37339225.
Backbone
  Vector backbone: pMAL-c6T
  Backbone manufacturer: New England Biolabs
  Backbone size w/o insert (bp): 5219
  Total vector size (bp): 5609
  Modifications to backbone: TEV protease recognition site replaced with rhinovirus 3C protease (PreScission Protease) recognition site.
  Vector type: Bacterial Expression
Growth in bacteria
  Bacterial resistance: Ampicillin, 100 μg/mL
  Growth temperature: 37°C
  Growth strain: DH5alpha
  Copy number: Unknown
Gene/Insert
  Gene/Insert name: MS2 coat protein (alt name: MS2-CP)
  Species: Escherichia phage MS2
  Insert size (bp): 390
  Mutation: V75E and A81G, to prevent capsid assembly
  GenBank ID: NC_001417
  Tag / fusion protein: Hx6-MBP (N terminal on backbone)
Resource information
  A portion of this plasmid was derived from a plasmid made by: Lab of Roy Parker, University of Colorado Boulder
Terms and licenses: Academic/Nonprofit Terms; Industry Terms: Not Available to Industry
Depositor comments: Please visit https://doi.org/10.1101/2022.11.30.518605 for bioRxiv preprint.
How to cite: pMALcPP-MS2cp was a gift from Thomas Cech (Addgene plasmid # 203351 ; http://n2t.net/addgene:203351 ; RRID:Addgene_203351)
